>Addgene plasmid #154224 | pLM2_33_p40S_QfDBD_VP16AD_cp_pcbC_DsRed_0xQUAS | addgene full sequence | sequence record 305992 | Addgene NGS Result
GTGCCGAATTCGGATCCGGAGCCTGCAGGATGGGCCTCCACAACCCTGCCCTAACATTGTTCGTAGAAGA
TCTGCCAGCAGGCTTATGTCCAGGCCCCTCTCAACCCGCCCTTTCCTTTCAGCTCGGGCGCCGTACTTGC
CCCACCCAGGCGTGTTCCGCTGAACTGCCCATACCCAGGCCAGCGGACTGATAACCATTTCTCTTTATGC
TTTGCTATTGGGCTTGTGACTCGTTCTTGGAGGCAAGGTTATCAGATTGAATAGAAGATTCGGTGATGCA
GCAAATAGCGACTGTTCGTTGCGGGGTCCGAACCCGCTCGGCAGCACCGGGCTCTCCCTACTATCCCTCG
ATAGCAGTGGCGTGCGCGGGCTGTCGACCCTGTCCATCCTGAAAGAGTTGATATTGAAGGTAGTAGGTAC
GGTGCAGGGTAACGCGTGATATCCTGTCCTCAGTCTTAAGACTTCTCACCTATATCACCCGCACTTACCC
TAGAGTGCCGCTTAGGTGCTAAGGGCACATTGAGTATTGGCCGTGTAGAATATATAGCTTAAGTACGGCC
AAGCAGACGGGAAGCCCTGTTCTCCACACCCTATGGTCGTATATATCAGGCTTCTACCGGGAAACGATTA
AGAGTGTATAATGGACTGAAAATCAATATGAACGGGACAATGCTCAAGTTAAATTAGTTAGGCATCCTAA
TCTCTACTAAATGTTCTATCTAGAGATCGGGGTACTATAGGCCCGTACGTTAATCACTCTACGCTTCTCT
CCCTTAGGTATAGTGTAGGTAGGGGCTAGACATTTATATGAGTCAGATGGTACAAACGGTAGCGCTGCAA
GAATTCAAGCTTGGAGGAGTTATAGACGGTCCGGCATAGGTAAGGAGAGATTAGATATTTCGACTTCCCG
ATTCCTTAGTCTCCTTAGTCTGGAAACTGAGAAAGGCCTGAACTCGTTCAATCTATTAGCTCTAATCACG
TAGTCTCAACTAGAATCCTGAACAGGCGCCGGAACCAGTCCAAATGCGTGGAGTACAGCAAGTCCAGTCA
AATCACGATTAGAATGGCCATATATAAGCAAAAAACCCTTGGACAATACGTCCGATCGACACCAAAGCAA
TCTGGTACATCACCCTTCTTATATACAGGGTAGCCGGAATTGTATTGACTCTATACGAAGCCGCAGGTTT
ACCAGCACAGAGGTGCGATAGCTACACGAATGTAGAGTGAAGGCATTACAACCGATTGCTAAGTGTCATA
GAGGCTAAGCTTCACGGCTCAAGGAGTCTGTGGAGGATACCTGATATAAGAATTGAGAGTTATACTCCGG
AGGTTATGTTAGTACCTCAAAAATGTGAAGTACAACGAAACTCGAACTTCGAATGACAATAGCTTGGCTG
GCTGTTAGTCAACTGAGGTACAACGTCATCTTGCAATTAGTTATGTTCTTTGCTAGATAGTGAGCTGCTG
TAAACTTGTAGTTCTTAGAAACATGTCTGAAGTCTAGAGTCGAGACTTGTGATTGGTGTAAATTAGTGGG
GGTCCGGAGCGGAATAACAATCGAGGTCAGCCTCCTGGGTCTGTCAGTAAGCTAACCACGAAAGGACAAG
CGTAGACGAGGTCACGGGGTACTGGCCTAGCCGGCTTCGGCTAGCGCCCACGAAAATAGGGCAACGTCGA
AGCGAGAGACACACACGGATTCCACGATCGCCGACGACAAGCACTCAACTCCACGACAACCCACGACAAC
CCTTGCCGCTGCGTTCTTGGTGAAGGGCTGCAGGATTAGAGGTGAGTATTTTATTTTCTGGCTATTGTGA
TCTTTTTCCCCCCCGGTTTCCGCTGGTTCTATCTTGTCGAGCGAGTCGGTGCGCCTTCGATCGGTCTGTC
AAATTTCCATCCGTCCACTCGTTCACCCGGTATCGATACAAGAGGGAATGGAGCATTACGACAGGGGAGC
AGAGGCAGAACTCTCGATGTTGCTACTTTTTTTGCTTGGAACAACTTCCTTGAAAGATTCTTTTCTGAAT
GCGGCTGGGAAACTGCGAATTGGATATCCAGCGAAAGGTTACCGACAGACTCACGGCCATCGATACCACT
CAGCGGGATAGAATTGAAGGCATTCGGACATTAGATGATCAGCTTCGCTTGTTTCGACTCGTGCTAATCA
ATTATCCCTGGACAGTCCCCCACATAGACAGCAAACAATGCCACCCAAGCGCAAAACGCTTAACGCTGCG
GCTGAGGCTAACGCTCATGCCGACGGACACGCCGACGGAAACGCCGACGGACACGTGGCCAATACGGCCG
CGTCCTCGAATAATGCGAGGTTCGCTGATCTCACTAACATCGATACTCCGGGTCTGGGACCCACAACTAC
GACCCTGCTCGTGGAACCAGCACGCTCAAAGCGTCAACGAGTGTCCCGCGCATGCGACCAGTGCCGTGCA
GCCCGAGAGAAATGCGACGGAATACAGCCTGCGTGTTTCCCGTGCGTTTCCCAGGGAAGGTCCTGCACTT
ATCAGGCTTCGCCGAAAAAGAGGGGAGTTCAAACCGGTTATATTCGTACGCTGGAGCTCGCCCTCGCCTG
GATGTTTGAAAATGTCGCGCGTTCCGAAGATGCCTTGCATAACCTCCTCGTCCGTGACGCCGGACAAGGA
TCAGCTCTGCTCGTTGGTAAAGATTCGCCGGCTGCCGAGCGACTCCATGCCCGTTGGGCTACTAGCCGTG
TCAATAAGAGCATTACCCGCCTCCTCAGGTTTGAAAGCGGCGGGCCGGCCGACGCCCTTGACGATTTTGA
CTTAGACATGCTCCCAGCCGATGCCCTTGACGACTTTGACCTTGATATGCTGCCTGCTGACGCTCTTGAC
GATTTTGACCTTGACATGCTCCCCGGGTTCGTTATGGTGAGCAAGGGCGAGGAGCTGTTCACCGGGGTGG
TGCCCATCCTGGTCGAGCTGGACGGCGACGTAAACGGCCACAAGTTCAGCGTGTCCGGCGAGGGCGAGGG
CGATGCCACCTACGGCAAGCTGACCCTGAAGTTCATCTGCACCACCGGCAAGCTGCCCGTGCCCTGGCCC
ACCCTCGTGACCACCCTGACCTACGGCGTGCAGTGCTTCAGCCGCTACCCCGACCACATGAAGCAGCACG
ACTTCTTCAAGTCCGCCATGCCCGAAGGCTACGTCCAGGAGCGCACCATCTTCTTCAAGGACGACGGCAA
CTACAAGACCCGCGCCGAGGTGAAGTTCGAGGGCGACACCCTGGTGAACCGCATCGAGCTGAAGGGCATC
GACTTCAAGGAGGACGGCAACATCCTGGGGCACAAGCTGGAGTACAACTACAACAGCCACAACGTCTATA
TCATGGCCGACAAGCAGAAGAACGGCATCAAGGTGAACTTCAAGATCCGCCACAACATCGAGGACGGCAG
CGTGCAGCTCGCCGACCACTACCAGCAGAACACCCCCATCGGCGACGGCCCCGTGCTGCTGCCCGACAAC
CACTACCTGAGCACCCAGTCCGCCCTGAGCAAAGACCCCAACGAGAAGCGCGATCACATGGTCCTGCTGG
AGTTCGTGACCGCCGCCGGGATCACTCTCGGCATGGACGAGCTGTACAAGCCAAAGAAGAAGCGGAAGGT
CTAAGCTTACTTCTTTATCGGTTCTCTCTTACGACTTTTTGAATGGAACGTTTCCTTCTTCTCAGGCGGG
CCTATCTTTGGGCCGAAGCTCTTTTCCTTGTACTGTAGGACCTGGTTGATAATGATTCCCAAAAAGACAT
CCAGCATGTCAGTTACTTGCATTCGTCAGTCTATACAAAAGCAATGGTTTAGAGAAATTTTGAACTTTAT
ACATGGTTTTATTTGTTGCTTCACGGCCGTACCTTCTGGAAATCCACGGTAGGAGTGTCAATTTGCGTTT
TTGATAATCCTTCCAAGGTTCTTCTCGAAGTAGTTGTTCTATAATTGCTTCACAGCTACCATGGAACATC
CCAAGCACCGCTACTAGAATTCGAGCTCGGAGTGGATCCCCCGGGCTGCAGGAATTCGAGCTCTGTACAG
TGACCGGTGACTCTTTCTGGCATGCGGAGAGACGGACGGACGCAGAGAGAAGGGCTGAGTAATAAGCCAC
TGGCCAGACAGCTCTGGCGGCTCTGAGGTGCAGTGGATGATTATTAATCCGGGACCGGCCGCCCCTCCGC
CCCGAAGTGGAAAGGCTGGTGTGCCCCTCGTTGACCAAGAATCTATTGCATCATCGGAGAATATGGAGCT
TCATCGAATCACCGGCAGTAAGCGAAGGAGAATGTGAAGCCAGGGGTGTATAGCCGTCGGCGAAATAGCA
TGCCATTAACCTAGGTACAGAAGTCCAATTGCTTCCGATCTGGTAAAAGATTCACGAGATAGTACCTTCT
CCGAAGTAGGTAGAGCGAGTACCCGGCGCGTAAGCTCCCTAATTGGCCCATCCGGCATCTGTAGGGCGTC
CAAATATCGTGCCTCTCCTGCTTTGCCCGGTGTATGAAACCGGAAAGGCCGCTCAGGAGCTGGCCAGCGG
CGCAGACCGGGAACACAAGCTGGCAGTCGACCCATCCGGTGCTCTGCACTCGACCTGCTGAGGTCCCTCA
GTCCCTGGTAGGCAGCTTTGCCCCGTCTGTCCGCCCGGTGTGTCGGCGGGGTTGACAAGGTCGTTGCGTC
AGTCCAACATTTGTTGCCATATTTTCCTGCTCTCCCCACCAGCTGCTCTTTTCTTTTCTCTTTCTTTTCC
CATCTTCAGTATATTCATCTTCCCATCCAAGAACCTTTATTTCCCCTAAGTAAGTACTTTGCTACATCCA
TACTCCATCCTTCCCATCCCTTATTCCTTTGAACCTTTCAGTTCGAGCTTTCCCACTTCATCGCAGCTTG
ACTAACAGCTACCCCGCTTGAGCAGACATCACAATGCCTCAATCCTGGGAAGAACTGGCCGCTGATAAGC
GCGCCCGCCTCGCAAAAACCATCCCTGATGAATGGAAAGTCCAGACGCTGCCTGCGGATGACAGCGTTAT
TGATTTCCCAAAGAAATCGGGGATCCTTTCAGAGGCCGAACTGAAGATCACAGAGGCCTCCGCTGCAGAT
CTTGTGTCCAAGCTGGCGGCCGGAGAGTTGACCTCGGTGGAAGTTACGCTAGCATTCTGTAAACGGGCAG
CAATCGCCCAGCAGTTAGTAGGGTCCCCTCTACCTCTCAGGGAGATGTAACAACGCCACCTTATGGGACT
ATCAAGCTGACGCTGGCTTCTGTGCAGACAAACTGCGCCCACGAGTTCTTCCCTGACGCCGCTCTCGCGC
AGGCAAGGGAACTCGATGAATACTACGCAAAGCACAAGACACCCGTTGGTCCACTCCATGGCCTCCCCAT
CTCTCTCAAAGACCAGCTTCGAGTCAAGGTACACCGTTGCCCCTAAGTCGTTAGATGTCCCTTTTTGTCA
GCTAACATATGCCACCAGGGCTACGAAACATCAATGGGCTACATCTCATGGCTAAACAAGTACGACGAAG
GGGACTCGGTTCTGACAACCATGCTCCGCAAAGCCGGTGCCGTTTTCTACGTCAAGACCTCTGTCCCGCA
GACCCTGATGGTCTGCGAGACAGTCAACAACATCATCGGGCGCACCGTCAACCCACGCAACAAGAACTGG
TCGTGCGGCGGCAGTTCTGGTGGTGAGGGTGCGATCGTTGGGATTCGTGGTGGCGTCATCGGTGTAGGAA
CGGATATCGGTGGCTCGATTCGAGTGCCGGCCGCGTTCAACTTCCTGTACGGTCTAAGGCCGAGTCATGG
GCGGCTGCCGTATGCAAAGATGGCGAACAGCATGGAGGGTCAGGAGACGGTGCACAGCGTTGTCGGGCCG
ATTACGCACTCTGTTGAGGGTGAGTCCTTCGCCTCTTCCTTCTTTTCCTGCTCTATACCAGGCCTCCACT
GTCCTCCTTTCTTGCTTTTTATACTATATACGAGACGGGCAGTCACTGATGAAGTAATGTTAGACCTCCG
CCTCTTCACCAAATCCGTCCTCGGTCAGGAGCCATGGAAATACGACTCCAAGGTCATCCCCATGCCCTGG
CGCCAGTCCGAGTCGGACATTATTGCCTCCAAGATCAAGAACGGCGGGCTCAATATCGGCTACTACAACT
TCGACGGCAATGTCCTTCCACACCCTCCTATCCTGCGCGGCGTGGAAACCACCGTCGCCGCACTCGCCAA
AGCCGGTCATACCGTGACCCCGTGGACGCCATACAAGCACGATTTCGGCCACGATCTCATCTCCCATATC
TACGCGGCTGACGGCAGCGCCGACGTAATGCGCGATATCAGTGCATCCGGCGAGCCGGCGATTCCAAATA
TCAAAGACCTACTGAACCCGAACATCAAAGCTGTTAACATGAACGAGCTCTGGGACACGCATCTCCAGAA
GTGGAATTACCAGATGGAGTACCTTGAGAAATGGCGGGAGGCTGAAGAAAAGGCCGGGAAGGAACTGGAC
GCCATCATCGCGCCGATTACGCCTACCGCTGCGGTACGGCATGACCAGTTCCGGTACTATGGGTATGCCT
CTGTGATCAACCTGCTGGATTTCACGAGCGTGGTTGTTCCGGTTACCTTTGCGGATAAGAACATCGATAA
GAAGAATGAGAGTTTCAAGGCGGTTAGTGAGCTTGATGCCCTCGTGCAGGAAGAGTATGATCCGGAGGCG
TACCATGGGGCACCGGTTGCAGTGCAGGTTATCGGACGGAGACTCAGTGAAGAGAGGACGTTGGCGATTG
CAGAGGAAGTGGGGAAGTTGCTGGGAAATGTGGTGACTCCATAGGCTTCTAATAAGTGTCAGATAGCAAT
TTGCACAAGAAATCAATACCAGCAACTGTAAATAAGCGCTGAAGTGACCATGCCATGCTACGAAAGAGCA
GAAAAAAACCTGCCGTAGAACCGAAGAGATATGACACGCTTCCATCTCTCAAAGGAAGAATCCCTTCAGG
GTTGCGTTTCCAGTCTAGACACGTATAACGGCACAAGTGTCTCTCACCAAATGGGTTATATCTCAAATGT
GATCTAAGGATGGAAAGCCCAGAATATTGGCTGGGTTGATGGCTGCTTCGAGTGCAGTCTCATGCTGCCA
CAGGTGACTCTGGATGGCCCCATACCACTCAACCCATGGTACGAGCGGTACGCTTTACGAATTCCCATGG
GGAGCGTATAATGTCTCCAGGTTGTCTCAGCATAAACACCCCGCCCCCGCTCAGGCACACAGGAAGAGAG
CTCAGGTCGTTTCCATTGCGTCCATACTCTTCACTCATTGTCATCTGCAGGAGAACTTCCCCTGTCCCTT
TGCCAAGCCCTCTCTTCGTCGTTGTCCACGCCTTCAAGTTTTCACCATTATTTTTCTAGACACCAATGGC
CTCCTCCGAGGACGTCATCAAGGAGTTCATGCGCTTCAAGGTGCGCATGGAGGGCTCCGTGAACGGCCAC
GAGTTCGAGATCGAGGGCGAGGGCGAGGGCCGCCCCTACGAGGGCACCCAGACCGCCAAGCTGAAGGTGA
CCAAGGGCGGCCCCCTGCCCTTCGCCTGGGACATCCTGTCCCCCCAGTTCCAGTACGGCTCCAAGGTGTA
CGTGAAGCACCCCGCCGACATCCCCGACTACAAGAAGCTGTCCTTCCCCGAGGGCTTCAAGTGGGAGCGC
GTGATGAACTTCGAGGACGGCGGCGTGGTGACCGTGACCCAGGACTCCTCCCTGCAGGACGGCTCCTTCA
TCTACAAGGTGAAGTTCATCGGCGTGAACTTCCCCTCCGACGGCCCCGTAATGCAGAAGAAAACTATGGG
CTGGGAGGCCTCCACCGAGCGCCTGTACCCCCGCGACGGCGTGCTGAAGGGCGAGATCCACAAGGCCCTG
AAGCTGAAGGACGGCGGCCACTACCTGGTGGAGTTCAAGTCCATCTACATGGCCAAGAAGCCCGTGCAGC
TGCCCGGCTACTACTACGTGGACTCCAAGCTGGACATCACCTCCCACAACGAGGACTACACCATCGTGGA
GCAGTACGAGCGCGCCGAGGGCCGCCACCACCTGTTCCTGACTCACGGTATGGACGAATTGTACAAGTCG
AAGCTGTAAGCTTGTGCTTCTAAGGTATGAGTCGCAAAATTGTTTTTTATTTTTGGTCTTGAGTCTAATA
TGCTCGCAGCTCTTGCGTTGTATATGGTCGTTGTCGCGTATTTTCTGTTGTATTAAAAGATCAAACGAGA
TCAAGGGATGGCTCGCGGGCTGTCTCTCGCACTAGGAGGAAGAATGCCTGAAAAAGGAACTTTGATTTTA
GCTGTGGAATAGAGATGGCTTGTTTGAGGACGCTTGTCGCTTGGCGCAGGGACTTGAATGGCAGCTTGTG
GAAACCGAAGGCGAGAAAAGTCGACGGATACTGTACGTGGTTCTATTGCCAGTGCGGTGGAAGCTTCCTT
CTCATATAGTTCAATCCTTCTTTGAATCTGTTTGTTTCATATTTGGACTGTTTCATTCTCTGCTTGCGCA
TTCTCATCTTCGAGAACGACTGCAGGGATTGTTGGTTCTGTGGAGCTGATGAGCGCGCCTTGACCACCCT
TGTTCTTGTTTTGCTCTTTTGTTCTCATTTAACCCGTTTCTCCCTTCCAACCCTTTGACCTTGCAACATT
GTCTCCCAGCGCGTTGCCAAAGCGAACTTGATATCAGTATAGTATGACCAAGTAGTCTACCAAAATAAAT
TTTAGTACAGTATTGCTAGTTATACAAGATAAATTTTGTACAACAATGATTATGCAGAGCTGGTATTCTG
TAAGGAGTAAATTCATGCAGGTACAGAGCGTCCACGTCAGGCACACGCGCTTTAGTGCTGGGTACACATT
ATGCTACCTTTGGGGCAAGGTGCTATTCTAGGTAGGGTATGCCTAGCAATGCCATGATCTTATGACCTCA
GTAATCTGACCTTGGATTTAAGATCGGAGTTCTCAAACCCTGCGCGCTCAGAGAATTCGCATGCGGAGAC
TTTAGACATACCTCTCGTTGCCGACAAATCGGCATTCCGTTTCGGTCACGGACGTAAGAGTTCAACAAAG
CCGCTCACCTGTCCCGTTCGGCGCTTGAGTTTCCACTTCAAAAGCACAACCGCTCCGATATTTCCATTGC
CACCGACCAACAAAAGGTTCATATCGCGCAATAGTCGTCCAACTCTCACTCCGCCCGCACTCGATGGCGA
AGGATGGAAGAATATCCGAGCGGCATCGGATAAAGAGATCTGGTTCTTTTCGTGAAGTAACGTAGGGAAC
CGACGGAAACTGTAGAGCTATAGGAATTTAGTATATCAGAAGTCAATTGAGAGAAGTGTATAGTTAGTAA
CTCACTTGTGCCAACAGGTATTTCCAACCGTTCTTGTTCAAATTTCGTCAAGTCACCATCTCTATGTGCA
AAACTGGATCATACAACAGCTCTTATTGTAGCTGCATCTCGCTCTCAGAGATCATCCTATCTTCGTCGTC
ATCCACCAACACAGGTGGGAGTGCTAGTTGATCCATGCTGAGGTCAAGGGACACAGACGGAATGGGTGTA
GAACGCCTCAAAACAGGTAAGGTATCAGGATCGGTTGTCCAGGGGGAATCCAAACCAGGTTCCACCTTGA
TTCAGAGAATAAGTATGACGTATTCTTGGCAATGTTTAAGCTTGAGATGAGCCGATGTCAAACTGGGAGA
CATGATGAAGGAGGAAATGTTGCTTTGGTGGGGGAGACACTATAAATACCAAAGAGTGAATGGTTGATAC
CATTTGGGGAAGGAGTGTCTATCGCAGTCTCTGCAGACGGCATATCGGATAGCCTGCAGGCGCTTGTGGA
GGATGCACATGTGACCGAGGGACACGAAGTGATCCGTTTAAACTATCAGTGTTTGACAGGATATATTGGC
GGGTAAACCTAAGAGAAAAGAGCGTTTATTAGAATAATCGGATATTTAAAAGGGCGTGAAAAGGTTTATC
CGTTCGTCCATTTGTATGTGCCAGCCGCCTTTGCGACGCTCACCGGGCTGGTTGCCCTCGCCGCTGGGCT
GGCGGCCGTCTATGGCCCTGCAAACGCGCCAGAAACGCCGTCGAAGCCGTGTGCGAGACACCGCGGCCGC
CGGCGTTGTGGATACCTCGCGGAAAACTTGGCCCTCACTGACAGATGAGGGGCGGACGTTGACACTTGAG
GGGCCGACTCACCCGGCGCGGCGTTGACAGATGAGGGGCAGGCTCGATTTCGGCCGGCGACGTGGAGCTG
GCCAGCCTCGCAAATCGGCGAAAACGCCTGATTTTACGCGAGTTTCCCACAGATGATGTGGACAAGCCTG
GGGATAAGTGCCCTGCGGTATTGACACTTGAGGGGCGCGACTACTGACAGATGAGGGGCGCGATCCTTGA
CACTTGAGGGGCAGAGTGCTGACAGATGAGGGGCGCACCTATTGACATTTGAGGGGCTGTCCACAGGCAG
AAAATCCAGCATTTGCAAGGGTTTCCGCCCGTTTTTCGGCCACCGCTAACCTGTCTTTTAACCTGCTTTT
AAACCAATATTTATAAACCTTGTTTTTAACCAGGGCTGCGCCCTGTGCGCGTGACCGCGCACGCCGAAGG
GGGGTGCCCCCCCTTCTCGAACCCTCCCGGCCCGCTAACGCGGGCCTCCCATCCCCCCAGGGGCTGCGCC
CCTCGGCCGCGAACGGCCTCACCCCAAAAATGGCAGCGCTGGCCAATTCCCGAGTGCGCGGAACCCCTAT
TTGTTTATTTTTCTAAATACATTCAAATATGTATCCGCTCATGAGACAATAACCCTGATAAATGCTTCAA
TAATATTGAAAAAGGAAGAGTATGGCTAAAATGAGAATATCACCGGAATTGAAAAAACTGATCGAAAAAT
ACCGCTGCGTAAAAGATACGGAAGGAATGTCTCCTGCTAAGGTATATAAGCTGGTGGGAGAAAATGAAAA
CCTATATTTAAAAATGACGGACAGCCGGTATAAAGGGACCACCTATGATGTGGAACGGGAAAAGGACATG
ATGCTATGGCTGGAAGGAAAGCTGCCTGTTCCAAAGGTCCTGCACTTTGAACGGCATGATGGCTGGAGCA
ATCTGCTCATGAGTGAGGCCGATGGCGTCCTTTGCTCGGAAGAGTATGAAGATGAACAAAGCCCTGAAAA
GATTATCGAGCTGTATGCGGAGTGCATCAGGCTCTTTCACTCCATCGACATATCGGATTGTCCCTATACG
AATAGCTTAGACAGCCGCTTAGCCGAATTGGATTACTTACTGAATAACGATCTGGCCGATGTGGATTGCG
AAAACTGGGAAGAGGACACTCCATTTAAAGATCCGCGCGAGCTGTATGATTTTTTAAAGACGGAAAAGCC
CGAAGAGGAACTTGTCTTTTCCCACGGCGACCTGGGAGACAGCAACATCTTTGTGAAAGATGGCAAAGTA
AGTGGCTTTATTGATCTTGGGAGAAGCGGCAGGGCGGACAAGTGGTATGACATTGCCTTCTGCGTCCGGT
CGCTCAGGGAGGATATCGGGGAAGAACAGTATGTCGAGCTATTTTTTGACTTACTGGGGATCAAGCCTGA
TTGGGAGAAAATAAAATATTATATTTTACTGGATGAATTGTTTTAGCTGTCAGACCAAGTTTACTCATAT
ATACTTTAGATTGATTTAAAACTTCATTTTTAATTTAAAAGGATCTAGGTGAAGATCCTTTTTGATAATC
TCATGACCAAAATCCCTTAACGTGAGTTTTCGTTCCACTGAGCGTCAGACCCCGTAGAAAAGATCAAAGG
ATCTTCTTGAGATCCTTTTTTTCTGCGCGTAATCTGCTGCTTGCAAACAAAAAAACCACCGCTACCAGCG
GTGGTTTGTTTGCCGGATCAAGAGCTACCAACTCTTTTTCCGAAGGTAACTGGCTTCAGCAGAGCGCAGA
TACCAAATACTGTCCTTCTAGTGTAGCCGTAGTTAGGCCACCACTTCAAGAACTCTGTAGCACCGCCTAC
ATACCTCGCTCTGCTAATCCTGTTACCAGTGGCTGCTGCCAGTGGCGATAAGTCGTGTCTTACCGGGTTG
GACTCAAGACGATAGTTACCGGATAAGGCGCAGCGGTCGGGCTGAACGGGGGGTTCGTGCACACAGCCCA
GCTTGGAGCGAACGACCTACACCGAACTGAGATACCTACAGCGTGAGCTATGAGAAAGCGCCACGCTTCC
CGAAGGGAGAAAGGCGGACAGGTATCCGGTAAGCGGCAGGGTCGGAACAGGAGAGCGCACGAGGGAGCTT
CCAGGGGGAAACGCCTGGTATCTTTATAGTCCTGTCGGGTTTCGCCACCTCTGACTTGAGCGTCGATTTT
TGTGATGCTCGTCAGGGGGGCGGAGCCTATGGAAAAACGCCAGCAACGCGGCCTTTTTACGGTTCCTGGC
AGATCCTAGATGTGGCGCAACGATGCCGGCGACAAGCAGGAGCGCACCGACTTCTTCCGCATCAAGTGTT
TTGGCTCTCAGGCCGAGGCCCACGGCAAGTATTTGGGCAAGGGGTCGCTGGTATTCGTGCAGGGCAAGAT
TCGGAATACCAAGTACGAGAAGGACGGCCAGACGGTCTACGGGACCGACTTCATTGCCGATAAGGTGGAT
TATCTGGACACCAAGGCACCAGGCGGGTCAAATCAGGAATAAGGGCACATTGCCCCGGCGTGAGTCGGGG
CAATCCCGCAAGGAGGGTGAATGAATCGGACGTTTGACCGGAAGGCATACAGGCAAGAACTGATCGACGC
GGGGTTTTCCGCCGAGGATGCCGAAACCATCGCAAGCCGCACCGTCATGCGTGCGCCCCGCGAAACCTTC
CAGTCCGTCGGCTCGATGGTCCAGCAAGCTACGGCCAAGATCGAGCGCGACAGCGTGCAACTGGCTCCCC
CTGCCCTGCCCGCGCCATCGGCCGCCGTGGAGCGTTCGCGTCGTCTTGAACAGGAGGCGGCAGGTTTGGC
GAAGTCGATGACCATCGACACGCGAGGAACTATGACGACCAAGAAGCGAAAAACCGCCGGCGAGGACCTG
GCAAAACAGGTCAGCGAGGCCAAGCAGGCCGCGTTGCTGAAACACACGAAGCAGCAGATCAAGGAAATGC
AGCTTTCCTTGTTCGATATTGCGCCGTGGCCGGACACGATGCGAGCGATGCCAAACGACACGGCCCGCTC
TGCCCTGTTCACCACGCGCAACAAGAAAATCCCGCGCGAGGCGCTGCAAAACAAGGTCATTTTCCACGTC
AACAAGGACGTGAAGATCACCTACACCGGCGTCGAGCTGCGGGCCGACGATGACGAACTGGTGTGGCAGC
AGGTGTTGGAGTACGCGAAGCGCACCCCTATCGGCGAGCCGATCACCTTCACGTTCTACGAGCTTTGCCA
GGACCTGGGCTGGTCGATCAATGGCCGGTATTACACGAAGGCCGAGGAATGCCTGTCGCGCCTACAGGCG
ACGGCGATGGGCTTCACGTCCGACCGCGTTGGGCACCTGGAATCGGTGTCGCTGCTGCACCGCTTCCGCG
TCCTGGACCGTGGCAAGAAAACGTCCCGTTGCCAGGTCCTGATCGACGAGGAAATCGTCGTGCTGTTTGC
TGGCGACCACTACACGAAATTCATATGGGAGAAGTACCGCAAGCTGTCGCCGACGGCCCGACGGATGTTC
GACTATTTCAGCTCGCACCGGGAGCCGTACCCGCTCAAGCTGGAAACCTTCCGCCTCATGTGCGGATCGG
ATTCCACCCGCGTGAAGAAGTGGCGCGAGCAGGTCGGCGAAGCCTGCGAAGAGTTGCGAGGCAGCGGCCT
GGTGGAACACGCCTGGGTCAATGATGACCTGGTGCATTGCAAACGCTAGGGCCTTGTGGGGTCAGTTCCG
GCTGGGGGTTCAGCAGCCCCTGCTCGGATCTGTTGGACCGGACAGTAGTCATGGTTGATGGGCTGCCTGT
ATCGAGTGGTGATTTTGTGCCGAGCTGCCGGTCGGGGAGCTGTTGGCTGGCTGGTGGCAGGATATATTGT
GGTGTAAACAAATTGACGCTTAGACAACTTAATAACACATTGCGGACGTTTTTAATGTACTGGGGTTGAA
CACTCT
Features (pLannotate 1.2.2; 18 found; start..end, strand, type, name):
   2208..2756    +  CDS            qa-1f (fragment): QA1F_NEUCR - Protein predicted: Swiss-Prot protein existence level 4. Transcription activation of genes for enzymes and proteins of quinate metabolism by binding to a 16 base-pair sequence (consensus 5'- GGRTAARYRYTTAYCC-3') in front of each Qa genes. From Neurospora crassa (strain ATCC 24698 / 74-OR23-1A / CBS 708.71 / DSM 1257 / FGSC 987).
   2781..2891    +  CDS            VP48: 3 tandem repeats of the minimal activation domain of herpes simplex virus VP16 (Cheng et al., 2013)
   2904..3620    +  CDS            EGFP: EGFP is a basic (constitutively fluorescent) green fluorescent protein published in 1996, derived from Aequorea victoria. It is reported to be a rapidly-maturing weak dimer with moderate acid sensitivity.
   4021..4049    +  misc_feature   MCS (fragment): pBluescript multiple cloning site
   4048..4761    +  promoter       gpdA promoter (fragment): gpdA; promoter from the Aspergillus nidulans glyceraldehyde-3-phosphate dehydrogenase gene (Punt et al., 1990)
   4810..4925    +  intron         gpdA intron: gpdA; intron from the Aspergillus nidulans glyceraldehyde-3-phosphate dehydrogenase gene (Punt et al., 1990)
   4934..5197    +  CDS            amdS (fragment): acetamidase from Aspergillus nidulans; amdS; confers ability to process acetamide for selection in fungal cells
   5278..5419    +  CDS            amdS (fragment): acetamidase from Aspergillus nidulans; amdS; confers ability to process acetamide for selection in fungal cells
   5477..5899    +  CDS            amdS (fragment): acetamidase from Aspergillus nidulans; amdS; confers ability to process acetamide for selection in fungal cells
   6013..6834    +  CDS            amdS (fragment): acetamidase from Aspergillus nidulans; amdS; confers ability to process acetamide for selection in fungal cells
   7416..8090    +  CDS            DsRed-Express: DsRed-Express is a basic (constitutively fluorescent) orange fluorescent protein published in 2002, derived from Discosoma sp.. It is reported to be a rapidly-maturing tetramer with low acid sensitivity.
   9924..9948    +  misc_feature   RB T-DNA repeat: right border repeat from nopaline C58 T-DNA
  10045..10676   +  rep_origin     oriV: incP origin of replication
  10767..10871   +  promoter       AmpR promoter: bla
  10872..11666   +  CDS            KanR: aminoglycoside phosphotransferase; aphA-3; confers resistance to kanamycin
  11837..12425   +  rep_origin     ori: high-copy-number ColE1/pMB1/pBR322/pUC origin of replication
  12761..13906   +  CDS            trfA: TRFA_ECOLX - Experimental evidence at protein level: Swiss-Prot protein existence level 1. Also involved in plasmid copy number control, promoting intermolecular coupling of protein bound iterons at oriV, which inhibits replication initiation. From Escherichia coli.
  14055..14079   +  misc_feature   LB T-DNA repeat: left border repeat from nopaline C58 T-DNA
