[The description below was written by a language model from this plasmid's Addgene catalogue record and pLannotate feature annotations shown in this document.]
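Description:
pLM2_33_p40S_QfDBD_VP16AD_cp_pcbC_DsRed_0xQUAS is a 14.1 kb multigene construct assembled in the MoClo level 2 backbone pAGM4673 for expression in the filamentous fungus Penicillium rubens (formerly P. chrysogenum). The backbone is a binary-type vector. It carries nopaline T-DNA left and right border repeats, the broad-host-range incP oriV with its trfA replication protein, a high-copy ColE1/pUC origin, and a kanamycin resistance gene used for propagation in E. coli. According to the depositor, the payload is bracketed by flanking regions designed for integration at the penicillin gene cluster locus, although these flanks are not annotated in the feature table.

The payload consists of three transcription units. The first uses the Aspergillus nidulans p40S (AN0465) promoter to express a synthetic transcription factor. This factor joins the DNA-binding domain of the Neurospora crassa quinic acid regulator QA-1F to a VP16-derived activation domain (annotated as tandem minimal VP16 repeats), followed by EGFP and a nuclear localisation signal, so the factor itself can be visualised. The second unit is the fungal selection marker: the A. nidulans gpdA promoter and intron drive amdS acetamidase, which allows selection on acetamide. The amdS coding sequence appears as several fragments in the table, consistent with a gene interrupted by introns. The third unit is the reporter, DsRed-Express with an SKL peroxisomal targeting tag, placed behind the pcbC core promoter.

This version contains no QUAS binding sites upstream of the core promoter, so the transcription factor has nothing to bind. It therefore serves as the 0xQUAS control, reporting the basal activity of the pcbC core promoter for comparison with related constructs that carry QUAS elements in this synthetic gene-regulation system.
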