Addgene plasmid #154224: pLM2_33_p40S_QfDBD_VP16AD_cp_pcbC_DsRed_0xQUAS
Purpose: Encodes p40S:QfDBD-VP16AD-GFP-NLS synthetic transcription factor, activating DsRed-SKL with promoter CP_pcbC (no QUAS control)
Depositing lab: Arnold Driessen. Depositing organization: University of Groningen. Publication: Synthetic control devices for gene regulation in Penicillium chrysogenum. Mozsik L, Buttel Z, Bovenberg RAL, Driessen AJM, Nygard Y. Microb Cell Fact. 2019 Nov 18;18(1):203. doi: 10.1186/s12934-019-1253-3. PubMed 31739777.
Backbone
  Vector backbone: pAGM4673
  Backbone manufacturer: MoClo Tool Kit of Sylvestre Marillonnet
  Backbone size w/o insert (bp): 8098
  Vector type: Bacterial Expression, Synthetic Biology ; Fungal Expression
  Selectable markers: amdS fungal selection
Growth in bacteria
  Bacterial resistance: Kanamycin, 50 μg/mL
  Growth temperature: 37°C
  Growth strain: DH5alpha
  Copy number: Unknown
Gene/Insert
  Gene/Insert name: p40S:QfDBD-VP16AD-GFP-NLS (alt names: P(various):DsRed-SKL; pGpdA:amdS)
  Species: Synthetic; Fungal expression, P. rubens (formerly P. chrysogenum)
  Promoter: p40S (AN0465 A. nidulans)
  Tag / fusion protein: GFP-NLS; DsRed-SKL (C terminal on backbone)
  Cloning method: Restriction Enzyme; 5′ cloning site Unknown (unknown if destroyed)
Terms and licenses: Academic/Nonprofit Terms; Industry Terms: Not Available to Industry
Depositor comments: Synthetic Transcription Factor (QfDBD-VP16AD-GFP-NLS) and DsRed-SKL transcribed with various full and core promoters (CP) with and without Quinic acid Upstream Activation Sequences (QUAS). Fungal selection provided with amdS marker. Flanking regions were designed for integration at the locus of the Penicillin gene cluster.
How to cite: pLM2_33_p40S_QfDBD_VP16AD_cp_pcbC_DsRed_0xQUAS was a gift from Arnold Driessen (Addgene plasmid # 154224 ; http://n2t.net/addgene:154224 ; RRID:Addgene_154224)
